Addgene plasmid #133043: SiC-V2-Cas9G7
Purpose: Doxycycline-inducible SiC-V2 vector with Cas9G7 (sgRNA 7 targeting SpCas9 gene). In cells coexpressing Cas9 nuclease, this construct causes self-inactivation/editing of SpCas9 gene upon Dox addition.
Depositing lab: Sriram Neelamegham. Depositing organization: University at Buffalo (SUNY Buffalo). Publication: Doxycycline-Dependent Self-Inactivation of CRISPR-Cas9 to Temporally Regulate On- and Off-Target Editing. Kelkar A, Zhu Y, Groth T, Stolfa G, Stablewski AB, Singhi N, Nemeth M, Neelamegham S. Mol Ther. 2019 Sep 12. pii: S1525-0016(19)30409-5. doi: 10.1016/j.ymthe.2019.09.006. PubMed 31601489.
Backbone
  Vector backbone: Tet-pLKO-puro
  Vector type: Lentiviral
Growth in bacteria
  Bacterial resistance: Ampicillin, 100 μg/mL
  Growth temperature: 37°C
  Growth strain: NEB Stable
  Copy number: High Copy
Gene/Insert
  Gene/Insert name: Tet repressor
  gRNA/shRNA sequence: Cas9G7
  Tag / fusion protein: Cerulean
Resource information
  A portion of this plasmid was derived from a plasmid made by: Dmitri Wiederschain (Addgene plasmid # 21915) and Sriram Neelamegham (Addgene plasmid # 64847)
Terms and licenses: Academic/Nonprofit Terms; Industry Terms: Not Available to Industry
How to cite: SiC-V2-Cas9G7 was a gift from Sriram Neelamegham (Addgene plasmid # 133043 ; http://n2t.net/addgene:133043 ; RRID:Addgene_133043)
