[The description below was written by a language model from this plasmid's Addgene catalogue record and pLannotate feature annotations shown in this document.]
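Description:
SiC-V2-Cas9G7 is a third-generation-style, self-inactivating lentiviral transfer plasmid built on the Tet-pLKO-puro backbone and designed for doxycycline-controlled shutdown of SpCas9 in mammalian cells. It is maintained in E. coli through a high-copy ColE1/pUC-type origin with ampicillin selection (AmpR), and it also carries an f1 origin and an SV40 origin. The viral framework consists of an RSV promoter driving a truncated HIV-1 5' LTR, the Ψ packaging signal with a gag fragment, the RRE for Rev-dependent export of the genomic RNA, a cPPT/CTS element, and a ΔU3 3' LTR followed by an SV40 polyadenylation signal.

The payload has two parts. An H1-2O2 promoter, a tet-operator-bearing variant of the human H1 Pol III promoter, sits upstream of an S. pyogenes gRNA scaffold and expresses Cas9G7, a guide directed against the SpCas9 coding sequence itself. Downstream, a human PGK promoter with a rabbit β-globin intron drives the Tet repressor (tetR), followed by an mCerulean coding sequence that the record lists as a tag or fusion partner. How the two reading frames are linked across the unannotated gap between them is not stated. Although the parental backbone name includes "puro", no puromycin resistance gene is annotated in the feature table, so the cyan fluorescent marker appears to be the means of identifying transduced cells.

Without doxycycline, TetR binds the operators and keeps the guide silent. Adding doxycycline releases TetR, the guide is transcribed, and in cells coexpressing Cas9 the nuclease is directed to edit and inactivate its own gene. This allows the window of Cas9 activity to be limited in time, regulating on- and off-target editing.
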