Features (pLannotate 1.2.2; 29 found; start..end, strand, type, name):
      2..96      +  promoter       H1-2O2 promoter: doxycycline-inducible variant of the human H1 RNA promoter (Henriksen et al., 2007)
    124..199     +  misc_RNA       gRNA scaffold: guide RNA scaffold for the Streptococcus pyogenes CRISPR/Cas9 system
    247..364     +  misc_feature   cPPT/CTS: central polypurine tract and central termination sequence of HIV-1
    413..923     +  promoter       hPGK promoter: human phosphoglycerate kinase 1 promoter
    933..1505    +  intron         β-globin intron: intron from rabbit β-globin gene
   1560..1578    +  promoter       T7 promoter: promoter for bacteriophage T7 RNA polymerase
   1589..2209    +  CDS            tetR: TETR2_ECOLX - Experimental evidence at protein level: Swiss-Prot protein existence level 1. TetR is the repressor of the tetracycline resistance element; its N-terminal region forms a helix-turn-helix structure and binds DNA. Binding of tetracycline to TetR reduces the repressor affinity for the tetracycline resistance gene (tetA) promoter operator sites. From Escherichia coli.
   2312..3031    +  CDS            mCerulean: enhanced monomeric variant of CFP (Rizzo et al., 2004) mammalian codon-optimized
   3030..3101    +  CDS            nef (fragment): NEF_HV1Z2 - Experimental evidence at protein level: Swiss-Prot protein existence level 1. Extracellular Nef protein targets CD4(+) T-lymphocytes for apoptosis by interacting with CXCR4 surface receptors. From Human immunodeficiency virus type 1 group M subtype D (isolate Z2/CDC-Z34) (HIV-1).
   3103..3336    +  LTR            3' LTR (ΔU3): self-inactivating 3' long terminal repeat (LTR) from HIV-1
   3408..3529    +  polyA_signal   SV40 poly(A) signal: SV40 polyadenylation signal
   3569..3704    +  rep_origin     SV40 ori: SV40 origin of replication
   3725..3743    -  promoter       T7 promoter: promoter for bacteriophage T7 RNA polymerase
   3751..3906    +  CDS            lacZα (fragment): LacZα fragment of β-galactosidase; lacZ fragment
   3911..4339    +  rep_origin     f1 ori (sequence partly withheld): f1 bacteriophage origin of replication; arrow indicates direction of (+) strand synthesis
   4392..4496    +  promoter       AmpR promoter: bla
   4497..5357    +  CDS            AmpR: β-lactamase; bla; confers resistance to ampicillin, carbenicillin, and related antibiotics
   5528..6116    +  rep_origin     ori: high-copy-number ColE1/pMB1/pBR322/pUC origin of replication
   6299..6391    +  CDS            lacI (fragment): lac repressor; lacI; The lac repressor binds to the lac operator to inhibit transcription in E. coli. This inhibition can be relieved by adding lactose or isopropyl-β-D-thiogalactopyranoside (IPTG).
   6404..6425    +  protein_bind   CAP binding site: CAP binding activates transcription in the presence of cAMP. E. coli catabolite activator protein
   6439..6469    +  promoter       lac promoter: promoter for the E. coli lac operon
   6477..6493    +  protein_bind   lac operator: The lac repressor binds to the lac operator to inhibit transcription in E. coli. This inhibition can be relieved by adding lactose or isopropyl-β-D-thiogalactopyranoside (IPTG). lac repressor encoded by lacI
   6538..6556    +  promoter       T3 promoter: promoter for bacteriophage T3 RNA polymerase
   6584..6810    +  promoter       RSV promoter: Rous sarcoma virus enhancer/promoter
   6811..6991    +  LTR            5' LTR (truncated): truncated 5' long terminal repeat (LTR) from HIV-1
   7038..7163    +  misc_feature   HIV-1 Ψ: packaging signal of human immunodeficiency virus type 1
   7147..7510    +  CDS            HIV-1 gag (fragment): gag protein from human immunodeficiency virus 1; gag
   7656..7889    +  misc_feature   RRE: The Rev response element (RRE) of HIV-1 allows for Rev-dependent mRNA export from the nucleus to the cytoplasm.
   8266..8366    +  CDS            Rev (fragment): human immunodeficiency virus 1 (HIV-1) Rev protein; rev; enhances nuclear export of unspliced and incompletely spliced viral mRNAs
>Addgene plasmid #133043 | SiC-V2-Cas9G7 | addgene full sequence | sequence record 264424 | Addgene NGS Result
AATATTTGCATGTCGCTATGTGTTCTGGGAAATCACCATAAACGTGAAATCCCTATCAGTGATAGAGACT
TATAAGTTCCCTATCAGTGATAGAGACACCGGTTACGCCGGCTACATTGACGGGTTTTAGAGCTAGAAAT
AGCAAGTTAAAATAAGGCTAGTCCGTTATCAACTTGAAAAAGTGGCACCGAGTCGGTGCTTTTTTGAATT
CTCGACCTCGAGACAAATGGCAGTATTCATCCACAATTTTAAAAGAAAAGGGGGGATTGGGGGGTACAGT
GCAGGGGAAAGAATAGTAGACATAATAGCAACAGACATACAAACTAAAGAATTACAAAAACAAATTACAA
AAATTCAAAATTTTCGGGTTTATTACAGGGACAGCAGAGATCCACTTTGGCCGCGGCTCGAGGGGGTTGG
GGTTGCGCCTTTTCCAAGGCAGCCCTGGGTTTGCGCAGGGACGCGGCTGCTCTGGGCGTGGTTCCGGGAA
ACGCAGCGGCGCCGACCCTGGGTCTCGCACATTCTTCACGTCCGTTCGCAGCGTCACCCGGATCTTCGCC
GCTACCCTTGTGGGCCCCCCGGCGACGCTTCCTGCTCCGCCCCTAAGTCGGGAAGGTTCCTTGCGGTTCG
CGGCGTGCCGGACGTGACAAACGGAAGCCGCACGTCTCACTAGTACCCTCGCAGACGGACAGCGCCAGGG
AGCAATGGCAGCGCGCCGACCGCGATGGGCTGTGGCCAATAGCGGCTGCTCAGCAGGGCGCGCCGAGAGC
AGCGGCCGGGAAGGGGCGGTGCGGGAGGCGGGGTGTGGGGCGGTAGTGTGGGCCCTGTTCCTGCCCGCGC
GGTGTTCCGCATTCTGCAAGCCTCCGGAGCGCACGTCGGCAGTCGGCTCCCTCGTTGACCGAATCACCGA
CCTCTCTCCCCAGGGGGATCCTGTGAGTTTGGGGACCCTTGATTGTTCTTTCTTTTTCGCTATTGTAAAA
TTCATGTTATATGGAGGGGGCAAAGTTTTCAGGGTGTTGTTTAGAATGGGAAGATGTCCCTTGTATCACC
ATGGACCCTCATGATAATTTTGTTTCTTTCACTTTCTACTCTGTTGACAACCATTGTCTCCTCTTATTTT
CTTTTCATTTTCTGTAACTTTTTCGTTAAACTTTAGCTTGCATTTGTAACGAATTTTTAAATTCACTTTT
GTTTATTTGTCAGATTGTAAGTACTTTCTCTAATCACTTTTTTTTCAAGGCAATCAGGGTATATTATATT
GTACTTCAGCACAGTTTTAGAGAACAATTGTTATAATTAAATGATAAGGTAGAATATTTCTGCATATAAA
TTCTGGCTGGCGTGGAAATATTCTTATTGGTAGAAACAACTACATCCTGGTCATCATCCTGCCTTTCTCT
TTATGGTTACAATGATATACACTGTTTGAGATGAGGATAAAATACTCTGAGTCCAAACCGGGCCCCTCTG
CTAACCATGTTCATGCCTTCTTCTTTTTCCTACAGCTCCTGGGCAACGTGCTGGTTATTGTGCTGTCTCA
TCATTTTGGCAAAGAATTGTAATACGACTCACTATAGGGCGAATTGATATGTCTAGATTAGATAAAAGTA
AAGTGATTAACAGCGCATTAGAGCTGCTTAATGAGGTCGGAATCGAAGGTTTAACAACCCGTAAACTCGC
CCAGAAGCTAGGTGTAGAGCAGCCTACATTGTATTGGCATGTAAAAAATAAGCGGGCTTTGCTCGACGCC
TTAGCCATTGAGATGTTAGATAGGCACCATACTCACTTTTGCCCTTTAGAAGGGGAAAGCTGGCAAGATT
TTTTACGTAATAACGCTAAAAGTTTTAGATGTGCTTTACTAAGTCATCGCGATGGAGCAAAAGTACATTT
AGGTACACGGCCTACAGAAAAACAGTATGAAACTCTCGAAAATCAATTAGCCTTTTTATGCCAACAAGGT
TTTTCACTAGAGAATGCATTATATGCACTCAGCGCTGTGGGGCATTTTACTTTAGGTTGCGTATTGGAAG
ATCAAGAGCATCAAGTCGCTAAAGAAGAAAGGGAAACACCTACTACTGATAGTATGCCGCCATTATTACG
ACAAGCTATCGAATTATTTGATCACCAAGGTGCAGAGCCAGCCTTCTTATTCGGCCTTGAATTGATCATA
TGCGGATTAGAAAAACAACTTAAATGTGAAAGTGGGTCCGCGTACAGCGGCTCCCGGGAGTTCGCTAGCG
GCAGCGGCGCCACCAACTTCAGCCTGCTGAAGCAGGCCGGCGACGTGGAGGAGAACCCCGGCCCCGTTAA
CATGGTGAGCAAGGGCGAGGAGCTGTTCACCGGGGTGGTGCCCATCCTGGTCGAGCTGGACGGCGACGTA
AACGGCCACAAGTTCAGCGTGTCCGGCGAGGGCGAGGGCGATGCCACCTACGGCAAGCTGACCCTGAAGT
TCATCTGCACCACCGGCAAGCTGCCCGTGCCCTGGCCCACCCTCGTGACCACCCTGACCTGGGGCGTGCA
GTGCTTCGCCCGCTACCCCGACCACATGAAGCAGCACGACTTCTTCAAGTCCGCCATGCCCGAAGGCTAC
GTCCAGGAGCGCACCATCTTCTTCAAGGACGACGGCAACTACAAGACCCGCGCCGAGGTGAAGTTCGAGG
GCGACACCCTGGTGAACCGCATCGAGCTGAAGGGCATCGACTTCAAGGAGGACGGCAACATCCTGGGGCA
CAAGCTGGAGTACAACGCCATCAGCGACAACGTCTATATCACCGCCGACAAGCAGAAGAACGGCATCAAG
GCCAACTTCAAGATCCGCCACAACATCGAGGACGGCAGCGTGCAGCTCGCCGACCACTACCAGCAGAACA
CCCCCATCGGCGACGGCCCCGTGCTGCTGCCCGACAACCACTACCTGAGCACCCAGTCCAAGCTGAGCAA
AGACCCCAACGAGAAGCGCGATCACATGGTCCTGCTGGAGTTCGTGACCGCCGCCGGGATCACTCTCGGC
ATGGACGAGCTGTACAAGTAAGGTACCTTTAAGACCAATGACTTACAAGGCAGCTGTAGATCTTAGCCAC
TTTTTAAAAGAAAAGGGGGGACTGGAAGGGCTAATTCACTCCCAACGAAGACAAGATCTGCTTTTTGCTT
GTACTGGGTCTCTCTGGTTAGACCAGATCTGAGCCTGGGAGCTCTCTGGCTAACTAGGGAACCCACTGCT
TAAGCCTCAATAAAGCTTGCCTTGAGTGCTTCAAGTAGTGTGTGCCCGTCTGTTGTGTGACTCTGGTAAC
TAGAGATCCCTCAGACCCTTTTAGTCAGTGTGGAAAATCTCTAGCAGTAGTAGTTCATGTCATCTTATTA
TTCAGTATTTATAACTTGCAAAGAAATGAATATCAGAGAGTGAGAGGAACTTGTTTATTGCAGCTTATAA
TGGTTACAAATAAAGCAATAGCATCACAAATTTCACAAATAAAGCATTTTTTTCACTGCATTCTAGTTGT
GGTTTGTCCAAACTCATCAATGTATCTTATCATGTCTGGCTCTAGCTATCCCGCCCCTAACTCCGCCCAT
CCCGCCCCTAACTCCGCCCAGTTCCGCCCATTCTCCGCCCCATGGCTGACTAATTTTTTTTATTTATGCA
GAGGCCGAGGCCGCCTCGGCCTCTGAGCTATTCCAGAAGTAGTGAGGAGGCTTTTTTGGAGGCCTAGGGA
CGTACCCAATTCGCCCTATAGTGAGTCGTATTACGCGCGCTCACTGGCCGTCGTTTTACAACGTCGTGAC
TGGGAAAACCCTGGCGTTACCCAACTTAATCGCCTTGCAGCACATCCCCCTTTCGCCAGCTGGCGTAATA
GCGAAGAGGCCCGCACCGATCGCCCTTCCCAACAGTTGCGCAGCCTGAATGGCGAATGGG
[124 nt withheld, positions 3911-4034]
C
[91 nt withheld, positions 4036-4126]
A
[49 nt withheld, positions 4128-4176]
CCTTTGACGTTGGAGTCCACGTTCTTT
[37 nt withheld, positions 4204-4240]
ACCCTATCTCGGTCTATTCTTTTGATTTATAAGGGATTTTGCCGATTTCGGCCTATTGGTTAAAAAATGA
GCTGATTTAACAAAAATTTAACGCGAATTTTAACAAAATATTAACGCTTACAATTTAGGTGGCACTTTTC
GGGGAAATGTGCGCGGAACCCCTATTTGTTTATTTTTCTAAATACATTCAAATATGTATCCGCTCATGAG
ACAATAACCCTGATAAATGCTTCAATAATATTGAAAAAGGAAGAGTATGAGTATTCAACATTTCCGTGTC
GCCCTTATTCCCTTTTTTGCGGCATTTTGCCTTCCTGTTTTTGCTCACCCAGAAACGCTGGTGAAAGTAA
AAGATGCTGAAGATCAGTTGGGTGCACGAGTGGGTTACATCGAACTGGATCTCAACAGCGGTAAGATCCT
TGAGAGTTTTCGCCCCGAAGAACGTTTTCCAATGATGAGCACTTTTAAAGTTCTGCTATGTGGCGCGGTA
TTATCCCGTATTGACGCCGGGCAAGAGCAACTCGGTCGCCGCATACACTATTCTCAGAATGACTTGGTTG
AGTACTCACCAGTCACAGAAAAGCATCTTACGGATGGCATGACAGTAAGAGAATTATGCAGTGCTGCCAT
AACCATGAGTGATAACACTGCGGCCAACTTACTTCTGACAACGATCGGAGGACCGAAGGAGCTAACCGCT
TTTTTGCACAACATGGGGGATCATGTAACTCGCCTTGATCGTTGGGAACCGGAGCTGAATGAAGCCATAC
CAAACGACGAGCGTGACACCACGATGCCTGTAGCAATGGCAACAACGTTGCGCAAACTATTAACTGGCGA
ACTACTTACTCTAGCTTCCCGGCAACAATTAATAGACTGGATGGAGGCGGATAAAGTTGCAGGACCACTT
CTGCGCTCGGCCCTTCCGGCTGGCTGGTTTATTGCTGATAAATCTGGAGCCGGTGAGCGTGGGTCTCGCG
GTATCATTGCAGCACTGGGGCCAGATGGTAAGCCCTCCCGTATCGTAGTTATCTACACGACGGGGAGTCA
GGCAACTATGGATGAACGAAATAGACAGATCGCTGAGATAGGTGCCTCACTGATTAAGCATTGGTAACTG
TCAGACCAAGTTTACTCATATATACTTTAGATTGATTTAAAACTTCATTTTTAATTTAAAAGGATCTAGG
TGAAGATCCTTTTTGATAATCTCATGACCAAAATCCCTTAACGTGAGTTTTCGTTCCACTGAGCGTCAGA
CCCCGTAGAAAAGATCAAAGGATCTTCTTGAGATCCTTTTTTTCTGCGCGTAATCTGCTGCTTGCAAACA
AAAAAACCACCGCTACCAGCGGTGGTTTGTTTGCCGGATCAAGAGCTACCAACTCTTTTTCCGAAGGTAA
CTGGCTTCAGCAGAGCGCAGATACCAAATACTGTTCTTCTAGTGTAGCCGTAGTTAGGCCACCACTTCAA
GAACTCTGTAGCACCGCCTACATACCTCGCTCTGCTAATCCTGTTACCAGTGGCTGCTGCCAGTGGCGAT
AAGTCGTGTCTTACCGGGTTGGACTCAAGACGATAGTTACCGGATAAGGCGCAGCGGTCGGGCTGAACGG
GGGGTTCGTGCACACAGCCCAGCTTGGAGCGAACGACCTACACCGAACTGAGATACCTACAGCGTGAGCT
ATGAGAAAGCGCCACGCTTCCCGAAGGGAGAAAGGCGGACAGGTATCCGGTAAGCGGCAGGGTCGGAACA
GGAGAGCGCACGAGGGAGCTTCCAGGGGGAAACGCCTGGTATCTTTATAGTCCTGTCGGGTTTCGCCACC
TCTGACTTGAGCGTCGATTTTTGTGATGCTCGTCAGGGGGGCGGAGCCTATGGAAAAACGCCAGCAACGC
GGCCTTTTTACGGTTCCTGGCCTTTTGCTGGCCTTTTGCTCACATGTTCTTTCCTGCGTTATCCCCTGAT
TCTGTGGATAACCGTATTACCGCCTTTGAGTGAGCTGATACCGCTCGCCGCAGCCGAACGACCGAGCGCA
GCGAGTCAGTGAGCGAGGAAGCGGAAGAGCGCCCAATACGCAAACCGCCTCTCCCCGCGCGTTGGCCGAT
TCATTAATGCAGCTGGCACGACAGGTTTCCCGACTGGAAAGCGGGCAGTGAGCGCAACGCAATTAATGTG
AGTTAGCTCACTCATTGGCACCCCAGGCTTTACACTTTATGCTTCCGGCTCGTATGTTGTGTGGAATTGT
GAGCGGATAACAATTTCACACAGGAAACAGCTATGACCATGATTACGCCAAGCGCGCAATTAACCCTCAC
TAAAGGGAACAAAAGCTGGAGCTGCAAGCTTAATGTAGTCTTATGCAATACTCTTGTAGTCTTGCAACAT
GGTAACGATGAGTTAGCAACATGCCTTACAAGGAGAGAAAAAGCACCGTGCATGCCGATTGGTGGAAGTA
AGGTGGTACGATCGTGCCTTATTAGGAAGGCAACAGACGGGTCTGACATGGATTGGACGAACCACTGAAT
TGCCGCATTGCAGAGATATTGTATTTAAGTGCCTAGCTCGATACATAAACGGGTCTCTCTGGTTAGACCA
GATCTGAGCCTGGGAGCTCTCTGGCTAACTAGGGAACCCACTGCTTAAGCCTCAATAAAGCTTGCCTTGA
GTGCTTCAAGTAGTGTGTGCCCGTCTGTTGTGTGACTCTGGTAACTAGAGATCCCTCAGACCCTTTTAGT
CAGTGTGGAAAATCTCTAGCAGTGGCGCCCGAACAGGGACTTGAAAGCGAAAGGGAAACCAGAGGAGCTC
TCTCGACGCAGGACTCGGCTTGCTGAAGCGCGCACGGCAAGAGGCGAGGGGCGGCGACTGGTGAGTACGC
CAAAAATTTTGACTAGCGGAGGCTAGAAGGAGAGAGATGGGTGCGAGAGCGTCAGTATTAAGCGGGGGAG
AATTAGATCGCGATGGGAAAAAATTCGGTTAAGGCCAGGGGGAAAGAAAAAATATAAATTAAAACATATA
GTATGGGCAAGCAGGGAGCTAGAACGATTCGCAGTTAATCCTGGCCTGTTAGAAACATCAGAAGGCTGTA
GACAAATACTGGGACAGCTACAACCATCCCTTCAGACAGGATCAGAAGAACTTAGATCATTATATAATAC
AGTAGCAACCCTCTATTGTGTGCATCAAAGGATAGAGATAAAAGACACCAAGGAAGCTTTAGACAAGATA
GAGGAAGAGCAAAACAAAAGTAAGACCACCGCACAGCAAGCGGCCGCTGATCTTCAGACCTGGAGGAGGA
GATATGAGGGACAATTGGAGAAGTGAATTATATAAATATAAAGTAGTAAAAATTGAACCATTAGGAGTAG
CACCCACCAAGGCAAAGAGAAGAGTGGTGCAGAGAGAAAAAAGAGCAGTGGGAATAGGAGCTTTGTTCCT
TGGGTTCTTGGGAGCAGCAGGAAGCACTATGGGCGCAGCGTCAATGACGCTGACGGTACAGGCCAGACAA
TTATTGTCTGGTATAGTGCAGCAGCAGAACAATTTGCTGAGGGCTATTGAGGCGCAACAGCATCTGTTGC
AACTCACAGTCTGGGGCATCAAGCAGCTCCAGGCAAGAATCCTGGCTGTGGAAAGATACCTAAAGGATCA
ACAGCTCCTGGGGATTTGGGGTTGCTCTGGAAAACTCATTTGCACCACTGCTGTGCCTTGGAATGCTAGT
TGGAGTAATAAATCTCTGGAACAGATTTGGAATCACACGACCTGGATGGAGTGGGACAGAGAAATTAACA
ATTACACAAGCTTAATACACTCCTTAATTGAAGAATCGCAAAACCAGCAAGAAAAGAATGAACAAGAATT
ATTGGAATTAGATAAATGGGCAAGTTTGTGGAATTGGTTTAACATAACAAATTGGCTGTGGTATATAAAA
TTATTCATAATGATAGTAGGAGGCTTGGTAGGTTTAAGAATAGTTTTTGCTGTACTTTCTATAGTGAATA
GAGTTAGGCAGGGATATTCACCATTATCGTTTCAGACCCACCTCCCAACCCCGAGGGGACCCGACAGGCC
CGAAGGAATAGAAGAAGAAGGTGGAGAGAGAGACAGAGACAGATCCATTCGATTAGTGAACGGATCTCGA
CGGTATCGATCACGAGACTAGCCTCGAGCGGCCGC
